Addgene plasmid #162609: pCS2plus-TDP-43 M337V
Purpose: Allows for transcription of mutant TDP-43-M337V mRNA for injection into zebrafish embryos for BiFC assays
Depositing lab: Marco Morsch. Depositing organization: Macquarie University. Publication: In vivo Validation of Bimolecular Fluorescence Complementation (BiFC) to Investigate Aggregate Formation in Amyotrophic Lateral Sclerosis (ALS). Don EK, Maschirow A, Radford RAW, Scherer NM, Vidal-Itriago A, Hogan A, Maurel C, Formella I, Stoddart JJ, Hall TE, Lee A, Shi B, Cole NJ, Laird AS, Badrock AP, Chung RS, Morsch M. Mol Neurobiol. 2021 May;58(5):2061-2074. doi: 10.1007/s12035-020-02238-0. Epub 2021 Jan 7. PubMed 33415684.
Backbone
  Vector backbone: pC2+
  Vector type: Mammalian Expression
Growth in bacteria
  Bacterial resistance: Ampicillin, 100 μg/mL
  Growth temperature: 37°C
  Growth strain: DH5alpha
  Copy number: High Copy
Gene/Insert
  Gene/Insert name: TARDBP
  Species: H. sapiens (human)
  Mutation: M337V
  Entrez Gene: TARDBP (a.k.a. ALS10, TDP-43)
  Cloning method: Unknown
Terms and licenses: Academic/Nonprofit Terms; Industry Terms: Not Available to Industry
Depositor comments: Please visit https://www.biorxiv.org/content/10.1101/2020.10.08.330894v1 for bioRxiv preprint.
How to cite: pCS2plus-TDP-43 M337V was a gift from Marco Morsch (Addgene plasmid # 162609 ; http://n2t.net/addgene:162609 ; RRID:Addgene_162609)
