[The description below was written by a language model from this plasmid's Addgene catalogue record and pLannotate feature annotations shown in this document.]
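Description:
pCS2plus-TDP-43 M337V is a 5.3 kb plasmid built on the pCS2+ type backbone (recorded as "pC2+") and catalogued as a mammalian expression vector. Its stated role, however, is as a template for in vitro synthesis of mRNA to be injected into zebrafish embryos. It is maintained in E. coli through a high-copy ColE1/pUC-type origin and selected with ampicillin via the β-lactamase gene. An f1 origin and remnants of the lac region (lacI and lacZα fragments, lac promoter and operator, CAP site) are carried over from the parental cloning vector and have no role in expressing the insert.

The insert is human TARDBP, encoding the RNA-binding protein TDP-43, with the M337V substitution. The record lists ALS10 as an alias for the gene, and the associated work concerns amyotrophic lateral sclerosis. The coding sequence lies on the reverse strand of the sequenced record, in a single transcription unit. The simian CMV IE94 enhancer/promoter comes first, then an SP6 promoter, then the TARDBP open reading frame, and finally an SV40 polyadenylation signal. This layout allows two uses. The CMV IE94 promoter can drive expression directly in vertebrate cells or embryos, and the SP6 promoter permits run-off transcription of sense mRNA that includes the SV40 poly(A) signal region. A partial T7 promoter and a T3 promoter lie beyond the 3' end of the insert and point back toward it.

According to the depositor, the mRNA is used in bimolecular fluorescence complementation (BiFC) assays of aggregate formation in vivo. No split fluorescent protein fragment or other tag is annotated in the feature table, and the cloning method is not recorded.
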