Features (pLannotate 1.2.2; 15 found; start..end, strand, type, name):
    410..502     +  CDS            lacI (fragment): lac repressor; lacI; The lac repressor binds to the lac operator to inhibit transcription in E. coli. This inhibition can be relieved by adding lactose or isopropyl-β-D-thiogalactopyranoside (IPTG).
    515..536     +  protein_bind   CAP binding site: CAP binding activates transcription in the presence of cAMP. E. coli catabolite activator protein
    551..581     +  promoter       lac promoter: promoter for the E. coli lac operon
    589..605     +  protein_bind   lac operator: The lac repressor binds to the lac operator to inhibit transcription in E. coli. This inhibition can be relieved by adding lactose or isopropyl-β-D-thiogalactopyranoside (IPTG). lac repressor encoded by lacI
    650..668     +  promoter       T3 promoter: promoter for bacteriophage T3 RNA polymerase
    781..915     +  polyA_signal   SV40 poly(A) signal: SV40 polyadenylation signal
    920..937     +  promoter       T7 promoter (fragment): promoter for bacteriophage T7 RNA polymerase
    948..2189    -  CDS            TARDBP: TADBP_HUMAN - Also known as TDP43. Experimental evidence at protein level: Swiss-Prot protein existence level 1. RNA-binding protein that is involved in various steps of RNA biogenesis and processing (PubMed:23519609). Preferentially binds, via its two RNA recognition motifs RRM1 and RRM2, to GU-repeats on RNA molecules predominantly localized within long introns and in the 3'UTR of mRNAs (PubMed:23519609, PubMed:24240615, PubMed:24464995). In turn, regulates the splicing of many non-coding and protein-coding RNAs including proteins involved in neuronal survival, as well as mRNAs that encode p
   2230..2248    -  promoter       SP6 promoter: promoter for bacteriophage SP6 RNA polymerase
   2283..3260    -  promoter       CMV IE94 promoter: enhancer/promoter region of simian cytomegalovirus major immediate early transcription unit IE94
   3267..3333    +  CDS            lacZα (fragment): LacZα fragment of β-galactosidase; lacZ fragment
   3338..3766    +  rep_origin     f1 ori (sequence partly withheld): f1 bacteriophage origin of replication; arrow indicates direction of (+) strand synthesis
   3819..3923    +  promoter       AmpR promoter: bla
   3924..4784    +  CDS            AmpR: β-lactamase; bla; confers resistance to ampicillin, carbenicillin, and related antibiotics
   4955..227     +  rep_origin     ori (across the origin): high-copy-number ColE1/pMB1/pBR322/pUC origin of replication
>Addgene plasmid #162609 | pCS2plus-TDP-43 M337V | addgene full sequence | sequence record 333973 | Addgene NGS Result
ACACCGAACTGAGATACCTACAGCGTGAGCTATGAGAAAGCGCCACGCTTCCCGAAGGGAGAAAGGCGGA
CAGGTATCCGGTAAGCGGCAGGGTCGGAACAGGAGAGCGCACGAGGGAGCTTCCAGGGGGAAACGCCTGG
TATCTTTATAGTCCTGTCGGGTTTCGCCACCTCTGACTTGAGCGTCGATTTTTGTGATGCTCGTCAGGGG
GGCGGAGCCTATGGAAAAACGCCAGCAACGCGGCCTTTTTACGGTTCCTGGCCTTTTGCTGGCCTTTTGC
TCACATGTTCTTTCCTGCGTTATCCCCTGATTCTGTGGATAACCGTATTACCGCCTTTGAGTGAGCTGAT
ACCGCTCGCCGCAGCCGAACGACCGAGCGCAGCGAGTCAGTGAGCGAGGAAGCGGAAGAGCGCCCAATAC
GCAAACCGCCTCTCCCCGCGCGTTGGCCGATTCATTAATGCAGCTGGCACGACAGGTTTCCCGACTGGAA
AGCGGGCAGTGAGCGCAACGCAATTAATGTGAGTTAGCTCACTCATTAGGCACCCCAGGCTTTACACTTT
ATGCTCCCGGCTCGTATGTTGTGTGGAATTGTGAGCGGATAACAATTTCACACAGGAAACAGCTATGACC
ATGATTACGCCAAGCGCGCAATTAACCCTCACTAAAGGGAACAAAAGCTGGGTACCGGGCCCAATGCATT
GGCGCCGCGGCCGCGAATTAAAAAACCTCCCACACCTCCCCCTGAACCTGAAACATAAAATGAATGCAAT
TGTTGTTGTTAACTTGTTTATTGCAGCTTATAATGGTTACAAATAAAGCAATAGCATCACAAATTTCACA
AATAAAGCATTTTTTTCACTGCATTCTAGTTGTGGTTTGTCCAAACTCATCAATGTATCTTATCATGTCT
GGATCTACGTAATACGACTCACTATAGTTCTAGACTACATTCCCCAGCCAGAAGACTTAGAATCCATGCT
TGAGCCAAAGCCTCCATTAAAACCACTGCCCGACCCTGCATTGGATGCTGATCCCCAACCAATTGCTGCA
CCAGAATTAGAGCCACTATAAGAGTTATTTCCAGAACCGAAGGCCTGGTTTGGCTCCCTCTGCATGTTGC
CTTGGTTTTGGTTATTACCCGATGGGCCTGACTGGTTCTGCTGGCTGGCTAACATGCCCACCATACCCCA
ACTGCTCTGTAGTGCTGCCTGGGCGGCAGCCATCATGGCTGGATTAATGCTGAACGCACCAAAGTTCATC
CCACCACCCATATTACTACCTTGATTGTTTCCCAAACCAGCTCCACCCCCTCTGCTATTACCAAATCCAC
CCTGATTCCCAAAGCCACCTGGATTACCACCAAATCTTCCACTTCTTTCTAACTGTCTATTGCTATTGTG
CTTAGGTTCGGCATTGGATATATGAACGCTGATTCCTTTAATGATCAAGTCCTCTCCACAAAGAGACTGC
GCAATCTGATCATCTGCAAATGTAACAAAGGCAAAGGCCCTGAATGGCTTGGGGATGAAGACATCCATCA
CATCCCCGTACTGAGAGAAGAACTCCCGCAGCTCATCCTCAGTCATGTCCTCTGTACAGCGCCCCACAAA
CACTTTTCTGCTTCTCAAAGGCTCATCTTGGCTTTGCTTAGAATTAGGAAGTTTGCAGTCACACCATCGT
CCATCTATCATATGTCGCTGTGACATTACTTTCACTTGTGTTTCATATTCCGTAAAACGAACAAAGCCAA
ACCCCTTTGAATGACCAGTCTTAAGATCTTTCTTGACCTGCACCATAAGAACTTCTCCAAAGGTACTAAA
ATACTCTTTCAGGTCCTGTTCGGTTGTTTTCCATGGGAGACCCAACACTATTAAATCGGATGTTTTCTGG
ACTGCTCTTTTCACTTTCACTGCTGATGAAGCATCTGTCTCATCCATTTTTCTTTTGTTATCTTTTGGAT
AGTTGACAACATACACCAGATTTCCCCAGCCAGCATCTGGGGCATGCAGAATTCCTTCTACCAGCCGGAC
ACCTCTCATACACTGAGACACTGGATTCCTGTAGCGAAGCCCACACGCCCCTGGAAACTGGGCTGTAACC
GTGGAGAGCAGCACCGTCCCATCGTCTTCCGATGGTATTTCAATGGGCTCATCGTTCTCATCTTCGGTTA
CCCGAATATATTCAGACATGGTGGCGGCGGATCCTGCAAAAAGAACAAGTAGCTTGTATTCTATAGTGTC
ACCTAAATCAAGCTTGCTCCGACGTCCCCAGGCAGAATGGCGGTTCCCTAAACGAGCATTGCTTATATAG
ACCTCCCATTAGGCACGCCTACCGCCCATTTACGTCAATGGAACGCCCATTTGCGTCATTGCCCCTCCCC
ATTGACGTCAATGGGGATGTACTTGGCAGCCATCGCGGGCCATTTACCGCCATTGACGTCAATGGGAGTA
CTGCCAATGTACCCTGGCGTACTTCCAATAGTAATGTACTTGCCAAGTTACTATTAATAGATATTGATGT
ACTGCCAAGTGGGCCATTTACCGTCATTGACGTCAATAGGGGGCGTGAGAACGGATATGAATGGGCAATG
AGCCATCCCATTGACGTCAATGGTGGGTGGTCCTATTGACGTCAATGGGCATTGAGCCAGGCGGGCCATT
TACCGTAATTGACGTCAATGGGGGAGGCGCCATATACGTCAATAGGACCGCCCATATGACGTCAATAGGA
AAGACCATATATAGAGACCATTGACGTCAATGGGGGAGTGGCTATGGGCGGTATTAGGAAGCCCCATATA
TGGTATATGGGACCGCCCATTGGGAGGGGCTATCTACGTCAATAGGAAAACCCATATATGGAATACTATA
TGGCATAGGGCCAATACATAGTATTGAACCTGGCCAATAGCCATATTGGCATAGGGCCATATTGGATATT
GCCTATATATTGATCCTGGCATATAGCCAATATGGCCGCCATTATTGGCACCATGCCAATTCAATATGGC
GGACTTGGCACAGGGCCAAGACCCCTCCTCAAACTTGGCACCGTGCCAAGTAGACCCCTCCCCAGTTGGC
ACAGTGCCAGGTCCGCCATATTGAATTGGCATGGTGCCAAGTCCGCCATATTGAATTGGCTGGGGTCCAG
ATCCACCATATTGAATTGGCACGAGTCCATATACGCCATATTGAATTGGCACAGGTCCAGATCCACCATA
TTGAATTGGCATGAGTCCATATACGCCATATTGAATTGGCGGTCGACTGGCGTAATAGCGAAGAGGCCCG
CACCGATCGCCCTTCCCAACAGTTGCGCAGCCTGAATGGCGAATGGG
[124 nt withheld, positions 3338-3461]
C
[91 nt withheld, positions 3463-3553]
A
[49 nt withheld, positions 3555-3603]
CCTTTGACGTTGGAGTCCACGTTCTTT
[37 nt withheld, positions 3631-3667]
ACCCTATCTCGGTCTATTCTTTTGATTTATAAGGGATTTTGCCGATTTCGGCCTATTGGTTAAAAAATGA
GCTGATTTAACAAAAATTTAACGCGAATTTTAACAAAATATTAACGCTTACAATTTAGGTGGCACTTTTC
GGGGAAATGTGCGCGGAACCCCTATTTGTTTATTTTTCTAAATACATTCAAATATGTATCCGCTCATGAG
ACAATAACCCTGATAAATGCTTCAATAATATTGAAAAAGGAAGAGTATGAGTATTCAACATTTCCGTGTC
GCCCTTATTCCCTTTTTTGCGGCATTTTGCCTTCCTGTTTTTGCTCACCCAGAAACGCTGGTGAAAGTAA
AAGATGCTGAAGATCAGTTGGGTGCACGAGTGGGTTACATCGAACTGGATCTCAACAGCGGTAAGATCCT
TGAGAGTTTTCGCCCCGAAGAACGTTTTCCAATGATGAGCACTTTTAAAGTTCTGCTATGTGGCGCGGTA
TTATCCCGTATTGACGCCGGGCAAGAGCAACTCGGTCGCCGCATACACTATTCTCAGAATGACTTGGTTG
AGTACTCACCAGTCACAGAAAAGCATCTTACGGATGGCATGACAGTAAGAGAATTATGCAGTGCTGCCAT
AACCATGAGTGATAACACTGCGGCCAACTTACTTCTGACAACGATCGGAGGACCGAAGGAGCTAACCGCT
TTTTTGCACAACATGGGGGATCATGTAACTCGCCTTGATCGTTGGGAACCGGAGCTGAATGAAGCCATAC
CAAACGACGAGCGTGACACCACGATGCCTGTAGCAATGGCAACAACGTTGCGCAAACTATTAACTGGCGA
ACTACTTACTCTAGCTTCCCGGCAACAATTAATAGACTGGATGGAGGCGGATAAAGTTGCAGGACCACTT
CTGCGCTCGGCCCTTCCGGCTGGCTGGTTTATTGCTGATAAATCTGGAGCCGGTGAGCGTGGGTCTCGCG
GTATCATTGCAGCACTGGGGCCAGATGGTAAGCCCTCCCGTATCGTAGTTATCTACACGACGGGGAGTCA
GGCAACTATGGATGAACGAAATAGACAGATCGCTGAGATAGGTGCCTCACTGATTAAGCATTGGTAACTG
TCAGACCAAGTTTACTCATATATACTTTAGATTGATTTAAAACTTCATTTTTAATTTAAAAGGATCTAGG
TGAAGATCCTTTTTGATAATCTCATGACCAAAATCCCTTAACGTGAGTTTTCGTTCCACTGAGCGTCAGA
CCCCGTAGAAAAGATCAAAGGATCTTCTTGAGATCCTTTTTTTCTGCGCGTAATCTGCTGCTTGCAAACA
AAAAAACCACCGCTACCAGCGGTGGTTTGTTTGCCGGATCAAGAGCTACCAACTCTTTTTCCGAAGGTAA
CTGGCTTCAGCAGAGCGCAGATACCAAATACTGTTCTTCTAGTGTAGCCGTAGTTAGGCCACCACTTCAA
GAACTCTGTAGCACCGCCTACATACCTCGCTCTGCTAATCCTGTTACCAGTGGCTGCTGCCAGTGGCGAT
AAGTCGTGTCTTACCGGGTTGGACTCAAGACGATAGTTACCGGATAAGGCGCAGCGGTCGGGCTGAACGG
GGGGTTCGTGCACACAGCCCAGCTTGGAGCGAACGACCT
